Addgene plasmid #81435: pDONR223_IRF4_p.R96L
Purpose: Gateway Donor vector containing IRF4 , part of the Target Accelerator Plasmid Collection.
Depositing lab: Jesse Boehm & William Hahn & David Root. Depositing organization: Broad Institute. Publication: Systematic Functional Interrogation of Rare Cancer Variants Identifies Oncogenic Alleles. Kim E, Ilic N, Shrestha Y, Zou L, Kamburov A, Zhu C, Yang X, Lubonja R, Tran N, Nguyen C, Lawrence MS, Piccioni F, Bagul M, Doench JG, Chouinard CR, Wu X, Hogstrom L, Natoli T, Tamayo P, Horn H, Corsello SM, Lage K, Root DE, Subramanian A, Golub TR, Getz G, Boehm JS, Hahn WC. Cancer Discov. 2016 Jul;6(7):714-26. doi: 10.1158/2159-8290.CD-16-0160. Epub 2016 May 4. PubMed 27147599.
Backbone
  Vector backbone: pDONR223
  Backbone manufacturer: Invitrogen
  Backbone size w/o insert (bp): 2790
  Vector type: Gateway Entry vector
Growth in bacteria
  Bacterial resistance: Spectinomycin, 50 μg/mL
  Growth temperature: 37°C
  Growth strain: DH5alpha
  Copy number: High Copy
Gene/Insert
  Gene/Insert name: IRF4
  Species: H. sapiens (human)
  Mutation: R96L
  GenBank ID: NM_002460.3
  Entrez Gene: IRF4 (a.k.a. LSIRF, MUM1, NF-EM5, SHEP8)
  Promoter: None
  Cloning method: Gateway Cloning
  Sequencing primers: 5′ M13pUC-fwd; 3′ M13-Rev
Terms and licenses: Academic/Nonprofit Terms; Industry Terms: Not Available to Industry
Depositor comments: Open state: NO stop codon immediately follows insert
How to cite: pDONR223_IRF4_p.R96L was a gift from Jesse Boehm & William Hahn & David Root (Addgene plasmid # 81435 ; http://n2t.net/addgene:81435 ; RRID:Addgene_81435)
