[The description below was written by a language model from this plasmid's Addgene catalogue record and pLannotate feature annotations shown in this document.]
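Description:
pDONR223_IRF4_p.R96L is a Gateway entry clone built on the Invitrogen pDONR223 backbone and belongs to the Target Accelerator Plasmid Collection, a set of cancer-associated gene variants assembled for systematic functional testing. It is a small (about 4.1 kb) bacterial plasmid that replicates from a high-copy ColE1/pUC-type origin. Selection is with spectinomycin through the aadA (SmR) aminoglycoside adenylyltransferase gene, which lies downstream of a fragment of the class 1 integron Pc promoter. The annotation also picks up short lacZα, lacI and gentamicin-resistance fragments, which appear to be non-functional backbone remnants, and rrnB T1 and T2 terminators that help insulate the cloning region from read-through transcription.

The payload is the human IRF4 open reading frame (also known as MUM1 or LSIRF), which encodes an interferon regulatory factor family transcriptional activator with roles in lymphoid and dendritic cell biology. It carries the R96L missense substitution. The coding sequence is flanked by two attL recombination sites, annotated by the software as attL3 and attL2, so an LR Clonase reaction can move it directionally into any compatible Gateway destination vector. The record lists no promoter for the insert. The only nearby promoter is a T7 promoter outside the attL2 site and oriented toward the insert on the antisense strand, so the plasmid is a shuttle and storage clone rather than an expression construct. The ORF is in the "open" configuration with no stop codon directly after the insert, which allows in-frame C-terminal fusion to tags or reporters supplied by the destination vector. Its typical use is to generate expression constructs for comparing this rare IRF4 variant with the wild-type allele in functional assays.
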