Features (pLannotate 1.2.2; 12 found; start..end, strand, type, name):
     38..74      -  CDS            lacZα (fragment): LacZα fragment of β-galactosidase; lacZ fragment
     91..186     +  protein_bind   attL3: mutant version of attL; recombination site for the Gateway® LR reaction LR Clonase™
    192..1544    +  CDS            IRF4 (sequence partly withheld): IRF4_HUMAN - Also known as MUM1. Experimental evidence at protein level: Swiss-Prot protein existence level 1. Transcriptional activator. Binds to the interferon-stimulated response element (ISRE) of the MHC class I promoter. Binds the immunoglobulin lambda light chain enhancer, together with PU.1. Probably plays a role in ISRE-targeted signal transduction mechanisms specific to lymphoid cells. Involved in CD8(+) dendritic cell differentiation by forming a complex with the BATF-JUNB heterodimer in immune cells, leading to recognition of AICE sequence (5'-TGAnTCA/GAAA- 3'), an immune-specific r
   1547..1645    -  protein_bind   attL2: mutant version of attL; recombination site for the Gateway® LR reaction LR Clonase™
   1663..1681    -  promoter       T7 promoter: promoter for bacteriophage T7 RNA polymerase
   1871..1894    +  promoter       Pc promoter (fragment): intI1 (promoter lies within the coding sequence); class 1 integron promoter
   2070..2126    +  CDS            GmR (fragment): gentamycin acetyltransferase; aacC1; confers resistance to gentamycin
   2133..2924    +  CDS            SmR: aminoglycoside adenylyltransferase (Murphy, 1985); aadA; confers resistance to spectinomycin and streptomycin
   3017..3605    +  rep_origin     ori: high-copy-number ColE1/pMB1/pBR322/pUC origin of replication
   3788..3880    +  CDS            lacI (fragment): lac repressor; lacI; The lac repressor binds to the lac operator to inhibit transcription in E. coli. This inhibition can be relieved by adding lactose or isopropyl-β-D-thiogalactopyranoside (IPTG).
   3935..3962    -  terminator     rrnB T2 terminator: transcription terminator T2 from the E. coli rrnB gene
   4094..4137    +  terminator     rrnB T1 terminator: Escherichia coli rrnB; transcription terminator T1 from the E. coli rrnB gene
>Addgene plasmid #81435 | pDONR223_IRF4_p.R96L | addgene full sequence | sequence record 168138 | Addgene NGS Result
GGCAGTTCCCTACTCTCGCGTTAACGCTAGCATGGATGTTTTCCCAGTCACGACGTTGTAAAACGACGGC
CAGTCTTAAGCTCGGGCCCCAAATAATGATTTTATTTTGACTGATAGTGACCTGTTCGTTGCAACAAATT
GATGAGCAATGCTTTTTTATAATGCCAACTTTGTACAAAAAAGTTGGCACCATGAACCTGGAGGGCGGCG
GCCGAGGCGGAGAGTTCGGCATGAGCGCGGTGAGCTGCGGCAACGGGAAGCTCCGCCAGTGGCTGATCGA
CCAGATCGACAGCGGCAAGTACCCCGGGCTGGTGTGGGAGAACGAGGAGAAGAGCATCTTCCGCATCCCC
TGGAAGCACGCGGGCAAGCAGGACTACAACCGCGAGGAGGACGCCGCGCTCTTCAAGGCTTGGGCACTGT
TTAAAGGAAAGTTCCGAGAAGGCATCGACAAGCCGGACCCTCCCACCTGGAAGACGCTCCTGCGGTGCGC
TTTGAACAAGAGCAATGACTTTGAGGAACTGGTTGAGCGGAGCCAGCTGGACATCTCAGACCCGTACAAA
GTGTACAGGATTGTTCCTGAGGGAGCCAAAAAAGGAGCCAAGCAGCTCACCTTGGAGGACCCGCAGATGT
CCATGAGCCACCCCTACACCATGACAACGCCTTACCCTTCGCTCCCAGCCCAGCAGGTTCACAACTACAT
GATGCCACCCCTCGACCGAAGCTGGAGGGACTACGTCCCGGATCAGCCACACCCGGAAATCCCGTACCAA
TGTCCCATGACGTTTGGACCCCGCGGCCACCAC
[69 nt withheld, positions 804-872]
TCCCAGGCTCCCGGAGTCCCCACAGAGCCAAGCATAAGGTCTGCCGAAGCCTTGGCGTTCTCAGACTGCC
GGCTGCACATCTGCCTGTACTACCGGGAAATCCTCGTGAAGGAGCTGACCACGTCCAGCCCCGAGGGCTG
CCGGATCTCCCATGGACATACGTATGACGCCAGCAACCTGGACCAGGTCCTGTTCCCCTACCCAGAGGAC
AATGGCCAGAGGAAAAACATTGAGAAGCTGCTGAGCCACCTGGAGAGGGGCGTGGTCCTCTGGATGGCCC
CCGACGGGCTCTATGCGAAAAGACTGTGCCAGAGCAGGATCTACTGGGACGGGCCCCTGGCGCTGTGCAA
CGACCGGCCCAACAAACTGGAGAGAGACCAGACCTGCAAGCTCTTTGACACACAGCAGTTCTTGTCAGAG
CTGCAAGCGTTTGCTCACCACGGCCGCTCCCTGCCAAGATTCCAGGTGACTCTATGCTTTGGAGAGGAGT
TTCCAGACCCTCAGAGGCAAAGAAAGCTCATCACAGCTCACGTAGAACCTCTGCTAGCCAGACAACTATA
TTATTTTGCTCAACAAAACAGTGGACATTTCCTGAGGGGCTACGATTTACCAGAACACATCAGCAATCCA
GAAGATTACCACAGATCTATCCGCCATTCCTCTATTCAAGAATGCCCAACTTTCTTGTACAAAGTTGGCA
TTATAAGAAAGCATTGCTTATCAATTTGTTGCAACGAACAGGTCACTATCAGTCAAAATAAAATCATTAT
TTGCCATCCAGCTGATATCCCCTATAGTGAGTCGTATTACATGGTCATAGCTGTTTCCTGGCAGCTCTGG
CCCGTGTCTCAAAATCTCTGATGTTACATTGCACAAGATAAAAATATATCATCATGCCTCCTCTAGACCA
GCCAGGACAGAAATGCCTCGACTTCGCTGCTACCCAAGGTTGCCGGGTGACGCACACCGTGGAAACGGAT
GAAGGCACGAACCCAGTGGACATAAGCCTGTTCGGTTCGTAAGCTGTAATGCAAGTAGCGTATGCGCTCA
CGCAACTGGTCCAGAACCTTGACCGAACGCAGCGGTGGTAACGGCGCAGTGGCGGTTTTCATGGCTTGTT
ATGACTGTTTTTTTGGGGTACAGTCTATGCCTCGGGCATCCAAGCAGCAAGCGCGTTACGCCGTGGGTCG
ATGTTTGATGTTATGGAGCAGCAACGATGTTACGCAGCAGGGCAGTCGCCCTAAAACAAAGTTAAACATT
ATGAGGGAAGCGGTGATCGCCGAAGTATCGACTCAACTATCAGAGGTAGTTGGCGTCATCGAGCGCCATC
TCGAACCGACGTTGCTGGCCGTACATTTGTACGGCTCCGCAGTGGATGGCGGCCTGAAGCCACACAGTGA
TATTGATTTGCTGGTTACGGTGACCGTAAGGCTTGATGAAACAACGCGGCGAGCTTTGATCAACGACCTT
TTGGAAACTTCGGCTTCCCCTGGAGAGAGCGAGATTCTCCGCGCTGTAGAAGTCACCATTGTTGTGCACG
ACGACATCATTCCGTGGCGTTATCCAGCTAAGCGCGAACTGCAATTTGGAGAATGGCAGCGCAATGACAT
TCTTGCAGGTATCTTCGAGCCAGCCACGATCGACATTGATCTGGCTATCTTGCTGACAAAAGCAAGAGAA
CATAGCGTTGCCTTGGTAGGTCCAGCGGCGGAGGAACTCTTTGATCCGGTTCCTGAACAGGATCTATTTG
AGGCGCTAAATGAAACCTTAACGCTATGGAACTCGCCGCCCGACTGGGCTGGCGATGAGCGAAATGTAGT
GCTTACGTTGTCCCGCATTTGGTACAGCGCAGTAACCGGCAAAATCGCGCCGAAGGATGTCGCTGCCGAC
TGGGCAATGGAGCGCCTGCCGGCCCAGTATCAGCCCGTCATACTTGAAGCTAGACAGGCTTATCTTGGAC
AAGAAGAAGATCGCTTGGCCTCGCGCGCAGATCAGTTGGAAGAATTTGTCCACTACGTGAAAGGCGAGAT
CACCAAGGTAGTCGGCAAATAACCCTCGAGCCACCCATGACCAAAATCCCTTAACGTGAGTTACGCGTCG
TTCCACTGAGCGTCAGACCCCGTAGAAAAGATCAAAGGATCTTCTTGAGATCCTTTTTTTCTGCGCGTAA
TCTGCTGCTTGCAAACAAAAAAACCACCGCTACCAGCGGTGGTTTGTTTGCCGGATCAAGAGCTACCAAC
TCTTTTTCCGAAGGTAACTGGCTTCAGCAGAGCGCAGATACCAAATACTGTTCTTCTAGTGTAGCCGTAG
TTAGGCCACCACTTCAAGAACTCTGTAGCACCGCCTACATACCTCGCTCTGCTAATCCTGTTACCAGTGG
CTGCTGCCAGTGGCGATAAGTCGTGTCTTACCGGGTTGGACTCAAGACGATAGTTACCGGATAAGGCGCA
GCGGTCGGGCTGAACGGGGGGTTCGTGCACACAGCCCAGCTTGGAGCGAACGACCTACACCGAACTGAGA
TACCTACAGCGTGAGCTATGAGAAAGCGCCACGCTTCCCGAAGGGAGAAAGGCGGACAGGTATCCGGTAA
GCGGCAGGGTCGGAACAGGAGAGCGCACGAGGGAGCTTCCAGGGGGAAACGCCTGGTATCTTTATAGTCC
TGTCGGGTTTCGCCACCTCTGACTTGAGCGTCGATTTTTGTGATGCTCGTCAGGGGGGCGGAGCCTATGG
AAAAACGCCAGCAACGCGGCCTTTTTACGGTTCCTGGCCTTTTGCTGGCCTTTTGCTCACATGTTCTTTC
CTGCGTTATCCCCTGATTCTGTGGATAACCGTATTACCGCCTTTGAGTGAGCTGATACCGCTCGCCGCAG
CCGAACGACCGAGCGCAGCGAGTCAGTGAGCGAGGAAGCGGAAGAGCGCCCAATACGCAAACCGCCTCTC
CCCGCGCGTTGGCCGATTCATTAATGCAGCTGGCACGACAGGTTTCCCGACTGGAAAGCGGGCAGTGAGC
GCAACGCAATTAATACGCGTACCGCTAGCCAGGAAGAGTTTGTAGAAACGCAAAAAGGCCATCCGTCAGG
ATGGCCTTCTGCTTAGTTTGATGCCTGGCAGTTTATGGCGGGCGTCCTGCCCGCCACCCTCCGGGCCGTT
GCTTCACAACGTTCAAATCCGCTCCCGGCGGATTTGTCCTACTCAGGAGAGCGTTCACCGACAAACAACA
GATAAAACGAAAGGCCCAGTCTTCCGACTGAGCCTTTCGTTTTATTTGATGCCT
