>Addgene plasmid #81435 | pDONR223_IRF4_p.R96L | depositor partial sequence | sequence record 154754 | Insert sequence
ATGAACCTGGAGGGCGGCGGCCGAGGCGGAGAGTTCGGCATGAGCGCGGTGAGCTGCGGCAACGGGAAGC
TCCGCCAGTGGCTGATCGACCAGATCGACAGCGGCAAGTACCCCGGGCTGGTGTGGGAGAACGAGGAGAA
GAGCATCTTCCGCATCCCCTGGAAGCACGCGGGCAAGCAGGACTACAACCGCGAGGAGGACGCCGCGCTC
TTCAAGGCTTGGGCACTGTTTAAAGGAAAGTTCCGAGAAGGCATCGACAAGCCGGACCCTCCCACCTGGA
AGACGCTCCTGCGGTGCGCTTTGAACAAGAGCAATGACTTTGAGGAACTGGTTGAGCGGAGCCAGCTGGA
CATCTCAGACCCGTACAAAGTGTACAGGATTGTTCCTGAGGGAGCCAAAAAAGGAGCCAAGCAGCTCACC
TTGGAGGACCCGCAGATGTCCATGAGCCACCCCTACACCATGACAACGCCTTACCCTTCGCTCCCAGCCC
AGCAGGTTCACAACTACATGATGCCACCCCTCGACCGAAGCTGGAGGGACTACGTCCCGGATCAGCCACA
CCCGGAAATCCCGTACCAATGTCCCATGACGTTTGGACCCCGCGGCCACCAC
[69 nt withheld, positions 613-681]
TCCCAGGCTCCCGGAGTCCCCACAGAGCCAAGCATAAGGTCTGCCGAAGCCTTGGCGTTCTCAGACTGCC
GGCTGCACATCTGCCTGTACTACCGGGAAATCCTCGTGAAGGAGCTGACCACGTCCAGCCCCGAGGGCTG
CCGGATCTCCCATGGACATACGTATGACGCCAGCAACCTGGACCAGGTCCTGTTCCCCTACCCAGAGGAC
AATGGCCAGAGGAAAAACATTGAGAAGCTGCTGAGCCACCTGGAGAGGGGCGTGGTCCTCTGGATGGCCC
CCGACGGGCTCTATGCGAAAAGACTGTGCCAGAGCAGGATCTACTGGGACGGGCCCCTGGCGCTGTGCAA
CGACCGGCCCAACAAACTGGAGAGAGACCAGACCTGCAAGCTCTTTGACACACAGCAGTTCTTGTCAGAG
CTGCAAGCGTTTGCTCACCACGGCCGCTCCCTGCCAAGATTCCAGGTGACTCTATGCTTTGGAGAGGAGT
TTCCAGACCCTCAGAGGCAAAGAAAGCTCATCACAGCTCACGTAGAACCTCTGCTAGCCAGACAACTATA
TTATTTTGCTCAACAAAACAGTGGACATTTCCTGAGGGGCTACGATTTACCAGAACACATCAGCAATCCA
GAAGATTACCACAGATCTATCCGCCATTCCTCTATTCAAGAA
